>Addgene plasmid #177827 | pMax_mOrange | addgene full sequence | sequence record 348948 | Addgene NGS Result
GTGATGCGGTTTTGGCAGTACACCAATGGGCGTGGATAGCGGTTTGACTCACGGGGATTTCCAAGTCTCC
ACCCCATTGACGTCAATGGGAGTTTGTTTTGGCACCAAAATCAACGGGACTTTCCAAAATGTCGTAATAA
CCCCGCCCCGTTGACGCAAATGGGCGGTAGGCGTGTACGGTGGGAGGTCTATATAAGCAGAGGTCGTTTA
GTGAACCGTCAGATCACTAGTAGCTTTATTGCGGTAGTTTATCACAGTTAAATTGCTAACGCAGTCAGTG
CTCGACTGATCACAGGTAAGTATCAAGGTTACAAGACAGGTTTAAGGAGGCCAATAGAAACTGGGCTTGT
CGAGACAGAGAAGATTCTTGCGTTTCTGATAGGCACCTATTGGTCTTACTGACATCCACTTTGCCTTTCT
CTCCACAGGGGTACCGCTAGCGCTGCCACCATGGTGAGCAAGGGCGAGGAGAATAACATGGCCATCATCA
AGGAGTTCATGCGCTTCAAGGTGCGCATGGAGGGCTCCGTGAACGGCCACGAGTTCGAGATCGAGGGCGA
GGGCGAGGGCCGCCCCTACGAGGGCTTTCAGACCGCTAAGCTGAAGGTGACCAAGGGTGGCCCCCTGCCC
TTCGCCTGGGACATCCTGTCCCCTCAGTTCACCTACGGCTCCAAGGCCTACGTGAAGCACCCCGCCGACA
TCCCCGACTACTTCAAGCTGTCCTTCCCCGAGGGCTTCAAGTGGGAGCGCGTGATGAACTTCGAGGACGG
CGGCGTGGTGACCGTGACCCAGGACTCCTCCCTGCAGGACGGCGAGTTCATCTACAAGGTGAAGCTGCGC
GGCACCAACTTCCCCTCCGACGGCCCCGTAATGCAGAAGAAGACCATGGGCTGGGAGGCCTCCTCCGAGC
GGATGTACCCCGAGGACGGCGCCCTGAAGGGCGAGATCAAGATGAGGCTGAAGCTGAAGGACGGCGGCCA
CTACACCTCCGAGGTCAAGACCACCTACAAGGCCAAGAAGCCCGTGCAGCTGCCCGGCGCCTACATCGTC
GGCATCAAGTTGGACATCACCTCCCACAACGAGGACTACACCATCGTGGAACAGTACGAACGCGCCGAGG
GCCGCCACTCCACCGGCGGCATGGACGAGCTGTACAAGTAGAAGCTTGAGCTCGATGAGTTTGGACAAAC
CACAACTAGAATGCAGTGAAAAAAATGCTTTATTTGTGAAATTTGTGATGCTATTGCTTTATTTGTAACC
ATTATAAGCTGCAATAAACAAGTTAACAACAACAATTGCATTCATTTTATGTTTCAGGTTCAGGGGGAGG
TGTGGGAGGTTTTTTAAAGCAAGTAAAACCTCTACAAATGTGGTACTTAAGAGGGGGAGACCAAAGGGCG
AGACGTTAAGGCCTCACGTGACATGTGAGCAAAAGGCCAGCAAAAGGCCAGGAACCGTAAAAAGGCCGCG
TTGCTGGCGTTTTTCCATAGGCTCCGCCCCCCTGACGAGCATCACAAAAATCGACGCTCAAGTCAGAGGT
GGCGAAACCCGACAGGACTATAAAGATACCAGGCGTTTCCCCCTGGAAGCTCCCTCGTGCGCTCTCCTGT
TCCGACCCTGCCGCTTACGGGATACCTGTCCGCCTTTCTCCCTTCGGGAAGCGTGGCGCTTTCTCATAGC
TCACGCTGTAGGTATCTCAGTTCGGTGTAGGTCGTTCGCTCCAAGCTGGGCTGTGTGCACGAACCCCCCG
TTCAGCCCGACCGCTGCGCCTTATCCGGTAACTATCGTCTTGAGTCCAACCCGGTAAGACACGACTTATC
GCCACTGGCAGCAGCCACTGGTAACAGGATTAGCAGAGCGAGGTATGTAGGCGGTGCTACAGAGTTCTTG
AAGTGGTGGCCTAACTACGGCTACACTAGAAGAACAGTATTTGGTATCTGCGCTCTGCTGAAGCCAGTTA
CCTTCGGAAAAAGAGTTGGTAGCTCTTGATCCGGCAAACAAACCACCGCTGGTAGCGGTGGTTTTTTTGT
TTGCAAGCAGCAGATTACGCGCAGAAAAAAAGGATCTCAAGAAGATCCTTTGATCTTTTCTACGGGGTCT
GACGCTCAGTGGAACGAAAACTCACGTTAAGGGATTTTGGTCATGCCGTCTCAGAAGAACTCGTCAAGAA
GGCGATAGAAGGCGATGCGCTGCGAATCGGGAGCGGCGATACCGTAAAGCACGAGGAAGCGGTCAGCCCA
TTCGCCGCCAAGCTCTTCAGCAATATCACGGGTAGCCAACGCTATGTCCTGATAGCGGTCCGCCACACCC
AGCCGGCCACAGTCGATGAATCCAGAAAAGCGGCCATTTTCCACCATGATATTCGGCAAGCAGGCATCGC
CATGGGTCACGACGAGATCCTCGCCGTCGGGCATGCTCGCCTTGAGCCTGGCGAACAGTTCGGCTGGCGC
GAGCCCCTGATGCTCTTCGTCCAGATCATCCTGATCGACAAGACCGGCTTCCATCCGAGTACGTGCTCTC
TCGATGCGATGTTTCGCTTGGTGGTCGAATGGGCAGGTAGCCGGATCAAGCGTATGCAGCCGCCGCATTG
CATCAGCCATGATGGATACTTTCTCGGCAGGAGCAAGGTGAGATGACAGGAGATCCTGCCCCGGCACTTC
GCCCAATAGCAGCCAGTCCCTTCCCGCTTCAGTGACAACGTCGAGTACAGCTGCGCAAGGAACGCCCGTC
GTGGCCAGCCACGATAGCCGCGCTGCCTCGTCTTGCAGTTCATTCAGGGCACCGGACAGGTCGGTCTTGA
CAAAAAGAACCGGGCGCCCCTGCGCTGACAGCCGGAACACGGCGGCATCAGAGCAGCCGATTGTCTGTTG
TGCCCAGTCATAGCCGAATAGCCTCTCCACCCAAGCGGCCGGAGAACCTGCGTGCAATCCATCTTGTTCA
ATCATAATATTATTGAAGCATTTATCAGGGTTCGTCTCGTCCCGGTCTCCTCCCATGCATGTCAATATTG
GCCATTAGCCATATTATTCATTGGTTATATAGCATAAATCAATATTGGCTATTGGCCATTGCATACGTTG
TATCTATATCATAATATGTACATTTATATTGGCTCATGTCCAATATGACCGCCATGTTGGCATTGATTAT
TGACTAGTTATTAATAGTAATCAATTACGGGGTCATTAGTTCATAGCCCATATATGGAGTTCCGCGTTAC
ATAACTTACGGTAAATGGCCCGCCTGGCTGACCGCCCAACGACCCCCGCCCATTGACGTCAATAATGACG
TATGTTCCCATAGTAACGCCAATAGGGACTTTCCATTGACGTCAATGGGTGGAGTATTTACGGTAAACTG
CCCACTTGGCAGTACATCAAGTGTATCATATGCCAAGTCCGCCCCCTATTGACGTCAATGACGGTAAATG
GCCCGCCTGGCATTATGCCCAGTACATGACCTTACGGGACTTTCCTACTTGGCAGTACATCTACGTATTA
GTCATCGCTATTACCATG
Features (pLannotate 1.2.2; 9 found; start..end, strand, type, name):
      2..201     +  promoter       CMV promoter: human cytomegalovirus (CMV) immediate early promoter
    296..428     +  intron         chimeric intron: chimera between introns from human β-globin and immunoglobulin heavy chain genes
    451..1161    +  CDS            mOrange: orange monomeric derivative of DsRed fluorescent protein (Shanet et al., 2004) mammalian codon-optimized
   1203..1284    -  polyA_signal   SV40 poly(A) signal: SV40 polyadenylation signal
   1307..1375    -  CDS            large T antigen (fragment): large T antigen from SV40 (simian virus 40)
   1482..2070    -  rep_origin     ori: high-copy-number ColE1/pMB1/pBR322/pUC origin of replication
   2151..2945    -  CDS            NeoR/KanR: aminoglycoside phosphotransferase from Tn5; aph(3')-II (or nptII); confers resistance to neomycin, kanamycin, and G418 (Geneticin®)
   2946..2972    -  promoter       AmpR promoter (fragment): bla
   3141..3518    +  enhancer       CMV enhancer: human cytomegalovirus immediate early enhancer
