[The description below was written by a language model from this plasmid's Addgene catalogue record and pLannotate feature annotations shown in this document.]
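Description:
pMax_mOrange is a compact (about 3.5 kb) mammalian expression plasmid built on the pMax backbone that serves as the mOrange reporter control in fluorescence-based host cell reactivation (HCR) assays. It is propagated in E. coli as a high-copy plasmid through a ColE1/pUC-type origin. Selection is with kanamycin, conferred by the Tn5 aminoglycoside phosphotransferase gene (NeoR/KanR), which sits immediately downstream of an annotated fragment of the bla (AmpR) promoter that presumably drives its bacterial expression. No eukaryotic promoter is annotated for this marker, so the record does not support its use for G418 selection in mammalian cells.

The payload is a single expression cassette. On the circular map, the CMV immediate early enhancer at the end of the numbered sequence runs directly into the CMV promoter at the start, so the two form one contiguous control region. This is followed by a chimeric β-globin/immunoglobulin heavy chain intron, a standard element that improves mRNA processing and expression. Next comes the 711 bp mammalian codon-optimized coding sequence for mOrange, a monomeric orange derivative of DsRed. Transcripts are terminated by an SV40 polyadenylation signal; the short large T antigen fragment annotated beside it is most likely a remnant of that SV40 segment rather than a functional gene.

In HCR assays, cells are transfected with reporter plasmids carrying defined DNA damage, and recovery of fluorescence reflects the cells' repair capacity. The record describes this plasmid as a control in that system, developed for multiplexed measurement of several repair pathways using different fluorescent colours, but it does not give the details of how the control is applied.
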