Addgene plasmid #177827: pMax_mOrange
Purpose: Host Cell Reactivation (HCR) control mOrange plasmid (pMax backbone)
Depositing lab: Zachary Nagel & Leona Samson. Depositing organization: Massachusetts Institute of Technology. Publication: Multiplexed DNA repair assays for multiple lesions and multiple doses via transcription inhibition and transcriptional mutagenesis. Nagel ZD, Margulies CM, Chaim IA, McRee SK, Mazzucato P, Ahmad A, Abo RP, Butty VL, Forget AL, Samson LD. Proc Natl Acad Sci U S A. 2014 May 6;111(18):E1823-32. doi: 10.1073/pnas.1401182111. Epub 2014 Apr 22. PubMed 24757057.
Backbone
  Vector backbone: pMax
  Vector type: Mammalian Expression
Growth in bacteria
  Bacterial resistance: Kanamycin, 50 μg/mL
  Growth temperature: 37°C
  Growth strain: DH5alpha
  Copy number: High Copy
Gene/Insert
  Gene/Insert name: mOrange
  Species: Synthetic
  Insert size (bp): 711
  Promoter: CMV
  Cloning method: Ligation Independent Cloning
  Sequencing primers: 5′ CGCAAATGGGCGGTAGGCGTG; 3′ GCAATAGCATCACAAATTTCACA
Terms and licenses: Academic/Nonprofit Terms; Industry Terms: Not Available to Industry
Depositor comments: For more information, see Piett, Pecen et al. 2021 Nat Protoc. (doi: 10.1038/s41596-021-00577-3).
How to cite: pMax_mOrange was a gift from Zachary Nagel & Leona Samson (Addgene plasmid # 177827 ; http://n2t.net/addgene:177827 ; RRID:Addgene_177827)
